Addgene plasmid #145518: pGBW-m4046370
Purpose: Yeast Expression plasmid for SARS-CoV-2 ORF7b
Depositing lab: Ginkgo Bioworks & Benjie Chen. Depositing organization: Ginkgo Bioworks.
Backbone
  Vector backbone: AmpR; 2u URA3
  Backbone size w/o insert (bp): 4078
  Vector type: Yeast Expression
  Selectable markers: URA3
Growth in bacteria
  Bacterial resistance: Ampicillin, 100 μg/mL
  Growth temperature: 37°C
  Growth strain: DH5alpha
  Copy number: High Copy
Gene/Insert
  Gene/Insert name: SARS-CoV-2 ORF7b
  Species: S. cerevisiae (budding yeast); Severe acute respiratory syndrome coronavirus 2
  Insert size (bp): 125
  Mutation: wt
  Entrez Gene: ORF7b (a.k.a. GU280_gp08)
  Promoter: pGAL1
  Tag / fusion protein: Cleavable thrombin;6xHIS (C terminal on backbone)
  Cloning method: Unknown
Resource information
  A portion of this plasmid was derived from a plasmid made by: GinkgoBioworks
Depositor comments: NCBI Reference Sequence: YP_009725318.1Created by gene synthesis with Not1 site.
How to cite: pGBW-m4046370 was a gift from Ginkgo Bioworks & Benjie Chen (Addgene plasmid # 145518 ; http://n2t.net/addgene:145518 ; RRID:Addgene_145518)
