[The description below was written by a language model from this plasmid's Addgene catalogue record and pLannotate feature annotations shown in this document.]
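Description:
pGBW-m4046370 is an episomal yeast expression plasmid for producing the SARS-CoV-2 accessory protein ORF7b in Saccharomyces cerevisiae. It is an E. coli–yeast shuttle vector. In bacteria it replicates from a ColE1/pUC-type origin and is selected with ampicillin through a β-lactamase gene, which the annotation places downstream of a cat promoter. A rop coding sequence is annotated directly next to AmpR, although the catalogue entry lists the plasmid as high copy. Short phage T3 and T7 early terminators and a tonB terminator flank the bacterial modules, presumably to insulate them from read-through transcription. In yeast the 2μ origin supports multicopy maintenance. The URA3 marker, driven by its own promoter fragment, allows selection in ura3 auxotrophic strains and can be counterselected with 5-FOA.

The payload is a small wild-type ORF7b open reading frame, about 125–130 bp, made by gene synthesis. Listing budding yeast alongside the virus as species may reflect the expression host or codon adaptation, but the record does not say which. The ORF sits between the galactose-inducible, Gal4-regulated GAL1 promoter and a CYC1 terminator fragment, so expression can be switched on by changing the carbon source. The catalogue describes a backbone-encoded C-terminal thrombin cleavage site followed by a 6xHis tag, which would allow metal-affinity purification and later tag removal. These elements are not annotated separately in the feature table, though there is a short unannotated gap between the ORF and the terminator where they could lie. The stated purpose is limited to yeast expression of ORF7b, and the design suits inducible production for purification or functional study.
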