Features (pLannotate 1.2.2; 13 found; start..end, strand, type, name):
     25..466     +  promoter       GAL1 promoter: S. cerevisiae GAL1; inducible promoter, regulated by Gal4
    478..606     +  CDS            NS7B_SARS2: Experimental evidence at protein level: Swiss-Prot protein existence level 1. From Severe acute respiratory syndrome coronavirus 2 (2019-nCoV) (SARS-CoV-2).
    671..843     +  terminator     CYC1 terminator (fragment): S. cerevisiae CYC1; transcription terminator for CYC1
    879..1055    +  promoter       URA3 promoter (fragment): S. cerevisiae URA3
   1056..1859    +  CDS            URA3: orotidine-5'-phosphate decarboxylase, required for uracil biosynthesis; S. cerevisiae URA3; yeast auxotrophic marker, counterselectable with 5-fluoroorotic acid (5-FOA)
   1942..2924    -  rep_origin     2μ ori: yeast 2μ plasmid origin of replication
   3002..3031    +  terminator     T3Te terminator: phage T3 early transcription terminator
   3053..3640    +  rep_origin     ori: high-copy-number ColE1/pMB1/pBR322/pUC origin of replication
   3652..3679    -  terminator     T7Te terminator: phage T7 early transcription terminator
   3703..3894    -  CDS            rop: Rop protein, which maintains plasmids at low copy number; rop
   3895..4755    -  CDS            AmpR: β-lactamase; bla; confers resistance to ampicillin, carbenicillin, and related antibiotics
   4756..4858    -  promoter       cat promoter: promoter of the E. coli cat gene encoding chloramphenicol acetyltransferase
   4859..4890    -  terminator     tonB terminator: bidirectional E. coli tonB-P14 transcription terminator
>Addgene plasmid #145518 | pGBW-m4046370 | depositor full sequence | sequence record 287695 | Full Sequence
GCGGCCGCTTGCTATATTGAAGTACGGATTAGAAGCCGCCGAGCGGGCGACAGCCCTCCGACGGAAGACT
CTCCTCCGTGCGTCCTCGTCTTCACCGGTCGCGTTCCTGAAACGCAGATGTGCCTCGCGCCGCACTGCTC
CGAACAATAAAGATTCTACAATACTAGCTTTTATGGTTATGAAGAGGAAAAATTGGCAGTAACCTGGCCC
CACAAACCTTCAAATTAACGAATCAAATTAACAACCATAGGATGATAATGCGATTAGTTTTTTAGCCTTA
TTTCTGGGGTAATTAATCAGCGAAGCGATGATTTTTGATCTATTAACAGATATATAAATGGAAAAGCTGC
ATAACCACTTTAACTAATACTTTCAACATTTTCAGTTTGTATTACTTCTTATTCAAATGTCATAAAAGTA
TCAACAAAAAATTGTTAATATACCTCTATACTTTAACGTCAAGGAGAAAAAACTATAATGATTGAACTTT
CATTAATTGACTTCTATTTGTGCTTTTTAGCCTTTCTGCTATTCCTTGTTTTAATTATGCTTATTATCTT
TTGGTTCTCACTTGAACTGCAAGATCATAATGAAACTTGTCACGCCCTCGTGCCGAGAGGTTCTCACCAT
CATCACCATCATTAAACAGGCCCCTTTTCCTTTGTCGATATCATGTAATTAGTTATGTCACGCTTACATT
CACGCCCTCCTCCCACATCCGCTCTAACCGAAAAGGAAGGAGTTAGACAACCTGAAGTCTAGGTCCCTAT
TTATTTTTTTTAATAGTTATGTTAGTATTAAGAACGTTATTTATATTTCAAATTTTTCTTTTTTTTCTGT
ACAAAGCGGCCGCCGAACCACTAGTGCACTGCAGTACACGGTTTCCTTGAAATTTTTTTGATTCGGTAAT
CTCCGAACAGAAGGAAGAACGAAGGAAGGAGCACAGACTTAGATTGGTATATATACGCATATGTAGTGTT
GAAGAAACATGAAATTGCCCAGTATTCTTAACCCAACTGCACAGAACAAAAACGTGCAGGAAACGAAGAT
AAATCATGTCGAAAGCTACATATAAGGAACGTGCTGCTACTCATCCTAGTCCTGTTGCTGCCAAGCTATT
TAATATCATGCACGAAAAGCAAACAAACTTGTGTGCTTCATTGGATGTTCGTACCACCAAGGAATTACTG
GAGTTAGTTGAAGCATTAGGTCCCAAAATTTGTTTACTAAAAACACATGTGGATATCTTGACTGATTTTT
CCATGGAGGGCACAGTTAAGCCGCTAAAGGCATTATCCGCCAAGTACAATTTTTTACTCTTCGAGGACAG
AAAATTTGCTGACATTGGTAATACAGTCAAATTGCAGTACTCTGCGGGTGTATACAGAATAGCAGAATGG
GCAGACATTACGAATGCACACGGTGTGGTGGGCCCAGGTATTGTTAGCGGTTTGAAGCAGGCGGCAGAAG
AAGTAACAAAGGAACCTAGAGGCCTTTTGATGTTAGCAGAATTGTCATGCAAGGGCTCCCTATCTACTGG
AGAATATACTAAGGGTACTGTTGACATTGCGAAGAGCGACAAAGATTTTGTTATCGGCTTTATTGCTCAA
AGAGACATGGGTGGAAGAGATGAAGGTTACGATTGGTTGATTATGACACCCGGTGTGGGTTTAGATGACA
AGGGAGATGCATTGGGTCAACAGTATAGAACCGTGGATGATGTGGTTTCTACAGGATCTGACATTATTAT
TGTTGGAAGAGGACTATTTGCAAAGGGAAGGGATGCTAAGGTAGAGGGTGAACGTTACAGAAAAGCAGGC
TGGGAAGCATATTTGAGAAGATGCGGCCAGCAAAACTAAAAAACTGTATTATAAGTAAATGCATGTATAC
TAAACTCACAAATTAGAGCTTCAATTTAATTATATCAGTTATTACCCGAGTAACGAAGCATCTGTGCTTC
ATTTTGTAGAACAAAAATGCAACGCGAGAGCGCTAATTTTTCAAACAAAGAATCTGAGCTGCATTTTTAC
AGAACAGAAATGCAACGCGAAAGCGCTATTTTACCAACGAAGAATCTGTGCTTCATTTTTGTAAAACAAA
AATGCAACGCGAGAGCGCTAATTTTTCAAACAAAGAATCTGAGCTGCATTTTTACAGAACAGAAATGCAA
CGCGAGAGCGCTATTTTACCAACAAAGAATCTATACTTCTTTTTTGTTCTACAAAAATGCATCCCGAGAG
CGCTATTTTTCTAACAAAGCATCTTAGATTACTTTTTTTCTCCTTTGTGCGCTCTATAATGCAGTCTCTT
GATAACTTTTTGCACTGTAGGTCCGTTAAGGTTAGAAGAAGGCTACTTTGGTGTCTATTTTCTCTTCCAT
AAAAAAAGCCTGACTCCACTTCCCGCGTTTACTGATTACTAGCGAAGCTGCGGGTGCATTTTTTCAAGAT
AAAGGCATCCCCGATTATATTCTATACCGATGTGGATTGCGCATACTTTGTGAACAGAAAGTGATAGCGT
TGATGATTCTTCATTGGTCAGAAAATTATGAACGGTTTCTTCTATTTTGTCTCTATATACTACGTATAGG
AAATGTTTACATTTTCGTATTGTTTTCGATTCACTCTATGAATAGTTCTTACTACAATTTTTTTGTCTAA
AGAGTAATACTAGAGATAAACATAAAAAATGTAGAGGTCGAGTTTAGATGCAAGTTCAAGGAGCGAAAGG
TGGATGGGTAGGTTATATAGGGATATAGCACAGAGATATATAGCAAAGAGATACTTTTGAGCAATGTTTG
TGGAAGCGGTATTCGCAATATTTTAGTAGCTCGTTACAGTCCGGTGCGTTTTTGGTTTTTTGAAAGTGCG
TCATCAGAGCGCTTTTGGTTTTCAAAAGCGCTCTGAAGTTCCTATACTTTCTAGCTAGAGAATAGGAACT
TCCCGAGCGGCCGCGTGTTACAAGCTTGACTCCAGCGTAACTGGACTGCAATCAACTCACTGGCTCACCT
TCACGGGTGGGCCTTTCTTCGGTAGAAAATCAAAGGATCTTCTTGAGATCCTTTTTTTCTGCGCGTAATC
TGCTGCTTGCAAACAAAAAAACCACCGCTACCAGCGGTGGTTTGTTTGCCGGATCAAGAGCTACCAACTC
TTTTTCCGAGGTAACTGGCTTCAGCAGAGCGCAGATACCAAATACTGTTCTTCTAGTGTAGCCGTAGTTA
GGCCACCACTTCAAGAACTCTGTAGCACCGCCTACATACCTCGCTCTGCTAATCCTGTTACCAGTGGCTG
CTGCCAGTGGCGATAAGTCGTGTCTTACCGGGTTGGACTCAAGACGATAGTTACCGGATAAGGCGCAGCG
GTCGGGCTGAACGGGGGGTTCGTGCACACAGCCCAGCTTGGAGCGAACGACCTACACCGAACTGAGATAC
CTACAGCGTGAGCTATGAGAAAGCGCCACGCTTCCCGAAGGGAGAAAGGCGGACAGGTATCCGGTAAGCG
GCAGGGTCGGAACAGGAGAGCGCACGAGGGAGCTTCCAGGGGTAAACGCCTGGTATCTTTATAGTCCTGT
CGGGTTTCGCCACCTCTGACTTGAGCATCGATTTTTGTGATGCTCGTCAGGGGGGCGGAGCCTATGGAAA
AACGCCAGCAACGCAGAAAGGCCCACCCGAAGGTGAGCCAGGTGATTACATTTGGGCCCTCATCAGAGGT
TTTCACCGTCATCACCGAAACGCGCGAGGCAGCTGCGGTAAAGCTCATCAGCGTGGTCGTGAAGCGATTC
ACAGATGTCTGCCTGTTCATCCGCGTCCAGCTCGTTGAGTTTCTCCAGAAGCGTTAATGTCTGGCTTCTG
ATAAAGCGGGCCATGTTAAGGGCGGTTTTTTCCTGTTTGGTCACTTACCAATGCTTAATCAGTGAGGCAC
CTATCTCAGCGATCTGTCTATTTCGTTCATCCATAGTTGCCTGACTCCCCGTCGTGTAGATAACTACGAT
GCGGGAGGGCTTACCATCTGGCCCCAGTGCTGCAATGATACCGCGAGACCCACGCTCACCGGCTCCAGAT
TTATCAGCAATAAACCAGCCAGCCGGGAGGGCCGAGCGCAGAAGTGATCCTGCAACTTTATCCGCCTCCA
TCCAGTCTATTAATTGTTGCCGGGAAGCTAGAGTAAGTAGTTCGCCAGTTAATAGTTTGCGCAACGTTGT
TGCCATTGCTACAGGCATCGTGGTGTCACGCTCGTCGTTTGGTATGGCTTCATTCAGCTCCGGTTCCCAA
CGATCAAGGCGAGTTACATGATCCCCCATGTTGTGCAAAAAAGCGGTTAGCTCCTTCGGTCCTCCGATCG
TTGCCAGAAGTAAGTTGGCCGCAGTGTTATCACTCATGGTTATGGCAGCACTGCATAATTCTCTTACTGT
CATGCCATCCGTGAGATGCTTTTCTGTGACTGGTGAGTACTCAACCAAGTCATTCTGAGAATAGTGTATG
CGGCGACCGAGTTGCTCTTGCCCGGCGTCAATACGGGATAATACCGCGCCACATAGCAGAACTTTAAAAG
TGCTCATCATTGGAAAACGTTCTTCGGGGCGTAAACTCTCAAGGATCTTACCGCTGTTGAGATCCAGTTC
GATGTAACCCACTCGTGCACCCAACTGATCTTCAGCATCTTTTACTTTCACCAGCGTTTCTGGGTGAGCA
AAAACAGGAAGGCAAAATGCCGCAAAAAAGGGAATAAGGGCGACACGGAAATGTTGAATACTCATTTTAG
CTTCCTTAGCTCCTGAAAATCTCGATAACTCAAAAAATACGCCCGGTAGTGATCTTATTTCATTATGGTG
AAAGTTGGAACCTCTTACGTGCCGATCAAGTCAAAAGCCTCCGGTCGGAGGCTTTTGACTTTCTGCTATG
GAGGTCAGGTATGATTTAAATGGTCAGTTAGA
